>Addgene plasmid #212129 | pETSUMO2_Rhodoplanes-bGSDM | addgene full sequence | sequence record 419110 | Addgene NGS Result
TAAGCTGTCAAACATGAGAATTCTTGAAGACGAAAGGGCCTCGTGATACGCCTATTTTTATAGGTTAATG
TCATGATAATAATGGTTTCTTAGACGTCAGGTGGCACTTTTCGGGGAAATGTGCGCGGAACCCCTATTTG
TTTATTTTTCTAAATACATTCAAATATGTATCCGCTCATGAGACAATAACCCTGATAAATGCTTCAATAA
TATTGAAAAAGGAAGAGTATGAGTATTCAACATTTCCGTGTCGCCCTTATTCCCTTTTTTGCGGCATTTT
GCCTTCCTGTTTTTGCTCACCCAGAAACGCTGGTGAAAGTAAAAGATGCTGAAGATCAGTTGGGTGCACG
AGTGGGTTACATCGAACTGGATCTCAACAGCGGTAAGATCCTTGAGAGTTTTCGCCCCGAAGAACGTTTT
CCAATGATGAGCACTTTTAAAGTTCTGCTATGTGGCGCGGTATTATCCCGTGTTGACGCCGGGCAAGAGC
AACTCGGTCGCCGCATACACTATTCTCAGAATGACTTGGTTGAGTACTCACCAGTCACAGAAAAGCATCT
TACGGATGGCATGACAGTAAGAGAATTATGCAGTGCTGCCATAACCATGAGTGATAACACTGCGGCCAAC
TTACTTCTGACAACGATCGGAGGACCGAAGGAGCTAACCGCTTTTTTGCACAACATGGGGGATCATGTAA
CTCGCCTTGATCGTTGGGAACCGGAGCTGAATGAAGCCATACCAAACGACGAGCGTGACACCACGATGCC
TGCAGCAATGGCAACAACGTTGCGCAAACTATTAACTGGCGAACTACTTACTCTAGCTTCCCGGCAACAA
TTAATAGACTGGATGGAGGCGGATAAAGTTGCAGGACCACTTCTGCGCTCGGCCCTTCCGGCTGGCTGGT
TTATTGCTGATAAATCTGGAGCCGGTGAGCGTGGGTCTCGCGGTATCATTGCAGCACTGGGGCCAGATGG
TAAGCCCTCCCGTATCGTAGTTATCTACACGACGGGGAGTCAGGCAACTATGGATGAACGAAATAGACAG
ATCGCTGAGATAGGTGCCTCACTGATTAAGCATTGGTAACTGTCAGACCAAGTTTACTCATATATACTTT
AGATTGATTTAAAACTTCATTTTTAATTTAAAAGGATCTAGGTGAAGATCCTTTTTGATAATCTCATGAC
CAAAATCCCTTAACGTGAGTTTTCGTTCCACTGAGCGTCAGACCCCGTAGAAAAGATCAAAGGATCTTCT
TGAGATCCTTTTTTTCTGCGCGTAATCTGCTGCTTGCAAACAAAAAAACCACCGCTACCAGCGGTGGTTT
GTTTGCCGGATCAAGAGCTACCAACTCTTTTTCCGAAGGTAACTGGCTTCAGCAGAGCGCAGATACCAAA
TACTGTCCTTCTAGTGTAGCCGTAGTTAGGCCACCACTTCAAGAACTCTGTAGCACCGCCTACATACCTC
GCTCTGCTAATCCTGTTACCAGTGGCTGCTGCCAGTGGCGATAAGTCGTGTCTTACCGGGTTGGACTCAA
GACGATAGTTACCGGATAAGGCGCAGCGGTCGGGCTGAACGGGGGGTTCGTGCACACAGCCCAGCTTGGA
GCGAACGACCTACACCGAACTGAGATACCTACAGCGTGAGCTATGAGAAAGCGCCACGCTTCCCGAAGGG
AGAAAGGCGGACAGGTATCCGGTAAGCGGCAGGGTCGGAACAGGAGAGCGCACGAGGGAGCTTCCAGGGG
GAAACGCCTGGTATCTTTATAGTCCTGTCGGGTTTCGCCACCTCTGACTTGAGCGTCGATTTTTGTGATG
CTCGTCAGGGGGGCGGAGCCTATGGAAAAACGCCAGCAACGCGGCCTTTTTACGGTTCCTGGCCTTTTGC
TGGCCTTTTGCTCACATGTTCTTTCCTGCGTTATCCCCTGATTCTGTGGATAACCGTATTACCGCCTTTG
AGTGAGCTGATACCGCTCGCCGCAGCCGAACGACCGAGCGCAGCGAGTCAGTGAGCGAGGAAGCGGAAGA
GCGCCTGATGCGGTATTTTCTCCTTACGCATCTGTGCGGTATTTCACACCGCAATGGTGCACTCTCAGTA
CAATCTGCTCTGATGCCGCATAGTTAAGCCAGTATACACTCCGCTATCGCTACGTGACTGGGTCATGGCT
GCGCCCCGACACCCGCCAACACCCGCTGACGCGCCCTGACGGGCTTGTCTGCTCCCGGCATCCGCTTACA
GACAAGCTGTGACCGTCTCCGGGAGCTGCATGTGTCAGAGGTTTTCACCGTCATCACCGAAACGCGCGAG
GCAGCTGCGGTAAAGCTCATCAGCGTGGTCGTGAAGCGATTCACAGATGTCTGCCTGTTCATCCGCGTCC
AGCTCGTTGAGTTTCTCCAGAAGCGTTAATGTCTGGCTTCTGATAAAGCGGGCCATGTTAAGGGCGGTTT
TTTCCTGTTTGGTCACTGATGCCTCCGTGTAAGGGGGATTTCTGTTCATGGGGGTAATGATACCGATGAA
ACGAGAGAGGATGCTCACGATACGGGTTACTGATGATGAACATGCCCGGTTACTGGAACGTTGTGAGGGT
AAACAACTGGCGGTATGGATGCGGCGGGACCAGAGAAAAATCACTCAGGGTCAATGCCAGCGCTTCGTTA
ATACAGATGTAGGTGTTCCACAGGGTAGCCAGCAGCATCCTGCGATGCAGATCCGGAACATAATGGTGCA
GGGCGCTGACTTCCGCGTTTCCAGACTTTACGAAACACGGAAACCGAAGACCATTCATGTTGTTGCTCAG
GTCGCAGACGTTTTGCAGCAGCAGTCGCTTCACGTTCGCTCGCGTATCGGTGATTCATTCTGCTAACCAG
TAAGGCAACCCCGCCAGCCTAGCCGGGTCCTCAACGACAGGAGCACGATCATGCGCACCCGTGGCCAGGA
CCCAACGCTGCCCGAGATGCGCCGCGTGCGGCTGCTGGAGATGGCGGACGCGATGGATATGTTCTGCCAA
GGGTTGGTTTGCGCATTCACAGTTCTCCGCAAGAATTGATTGGCTCCAATTCTTGGAGTGGTGAATCCGT
TAGCGAGGTGCCGCCGGCTTCCATTCAGGTCGAGGTGGCCCGGCTCCATGCACCGCGACGCAACGCGGGG
AGGCAGACAAGGTATAGGGCGGCGCCTACAATCCATGCCAACCCGTTCCATGTGCTCGCCGAGGCGGCAT
AAATCGCCGTGACGATCAGCGGTCCAATGATCGAAGTTAGGCTGGTAAGAGCCGCGAGCGATCCTTGAAG
CTGTCCCTGATGGTCGTCATCTACCTGCCTGGACAGCATGGCCTGCAACGCGGGCATCCCGATGCCGCCG
GAAGCGAGAAGAATCATAATGGGGAAGGCCATCCAGCCTCGCGTCGCGAACGCCAGCAAGACGTAGCCCA
GCGCGTCGGCCGCCATGCCGGCGATAATGGCCTGCTTCTCGCCGAAACGTTTGGTGGCGGGACCAGTGAC
GAAGGCTTGAGCGAGGGCGTGCAAGATTCCGAATACCGCAAGCGACAGGCCGATCATCGTCGCGCTCCAG
CGAAAGCGGTCCTCGCCGAAAATGACCCAGAGCGCTGCCGGCACCTGTCCTACGAGTTGCATGATAAAGA
AGACAGTCATAAGTGCGGCGACGATAGTCATGCCCCGCGCCCACCGGAAGGAGCTGACTGGGTTGAAGGC
TCTCAAGGGCATCGGTCGAGATCCCGGTGCCTAATGAGTGAGCTAACTTACATTAATTGCGTTGCGCTCA
CTGCCCGCTTTCCAGTCGGGAAACTGTCGTGCCAGCTGCATTAATGAATCGGCCAACGCGCGGGGAGAGG
CGGTTTGCGTATTGGGCGCCAGGGTGGTTTTTCTTTTCACCAGTGAGACGGGCAACAGCTGATTGCCCTT
CACCGCCTGGCCCTGAGAGAGTTGCAGCAAGCGGTCCACGCTGGTTTGCCCCAGCAGGCGAAAATCCTGT
TTGATGGTGGTTAACGGCGGGATATAACATGAGCTGTCTTCGGTATCGTCGTATCCCACTACCGAGATAT
CCGCACCAACGCGCAGCCCGGACTCGGTAATGGCGCGCATTGCGCCCAGCGCCATCTGATCGTTGGCAAC
CAGCATCGCAGTGGGAACGATGCCCTCATTCAGCATTTGCATGGTTTGTTGAAAACCGGACATGGCACTC
CAGTCGCCTTCCCGTTCCGCTATCGGCTGAATTTGATTGCGAGTGAGATATTTATGCCAGCCAGCCAGAC
GCAGACGCGCCGAGACAGAACTTAATGGGCCCGCTAACAGCGCGATTTGCTGGTGACCCAATGCGACCAG
ATGCTCCACGCCCAGTCGCGTACCGTCTTCATGGGAGAAAATAATACTGTTGATGGGTGTCTGGTCAGAG
ACATCAAGAAATAACGCCGGAACATTAGTGCAGGCAGCTTCCACAGCAATGGCATCCTGGTCATCCAGCG
GATAGTTAATGATCAGCCCACTGACGCGTTGCGCGAGAAGATTGTGCACCGCCGCTTTACAGGCTTCGAC
GCCGCTTCGTTCTACCATCGACACCACCACGCTGGCACCCAGTTGATCGGCGCGAGATTTAATCGCCGCG
ACAATTTGCGACGGCGCGTGCAGGGCCAGACTGGAGGTGGCAACGCCAATCAGCAACGACTGTTTGCCCG
CCAGTTGTTGTGCCACGCGGTTGGGAATGTAATTCAGCTCCGCCATCGCCGCTTCCACTTTTTCCCGCGT
TTTCGCAGAAACGTGGCTGGCCTGGTTCACCACGCGGGAAACGGTCTGATAAGAGACACCGGCATACTCT
GCGACATCGTATAACGTTACTGGTTTCACATTCACCACCCTGAATTGACTCTCTTCCGGGCGCTATCATG
CCATACCGCGAAAGGTTTTGCGCCATTCGATGGTGTCCGGGATCTCGACGCTCTCCCTTATGCGACTCCT
GCATTAGGAAGCAGCCCAGTAGTAGGTTGAGGCCGTTGAGCACCGCCGCCGCAAGGAATGGTGCATGCAA
GGAGATGGCGCCCAACAGTCCCCCGGCCACGGGGCCTGCCACCATACCCACGCCGAAACAAGCGCTCATG
AGCCCGAAGTGGCGAGCCCGATCTTCCCCATCGGTGATGTCGGCGATATAGGCGCCAGCAACCGCACCTG
TGGCGCCGGTGATGCCGGCCACGATGCGTCCGGCGTAGAGGATCGAGATCTCGATCCCGCGAAATTAATA
CGACTCACTATAGGGGAATTGTGAGCGGATAACAATTCCCCTCTAGAGAGCTCTTTTGTTTAACTTTAAG
AAGGAGATATACATATGGGTTCTTCTCACCATCACCATCACCATGGTTCAGGAGTCAAGACTGAGAACAA
CGATCATATTAATTTGAAGGTGGCGGGGCAGGATGGTTCTGTGGTGCAGTTTAAGATTAAGAGGCATACA
CCACTTAGTAAACTAATGAAAGCCTATTGTGAACGACAGGGATTGTCAATGAGGCAGATCAGATTCCGAT
TTGACGGGCAACCAATCAATGAAACAGACACACCTGCACAGTTGGAAATGGAGGATGAAGATACAATTGA
TGTGTTTCAACAGCAGACGGGTGGATCCGCAGAACAGCTGAATGATGGCTTTGTGAATTTTCTGAACAGC
AAAGGTTTTCAGCCGATTCTGCTGCCGAAAGGTGGTGTTCTGCCTCCGTATATCTATATTCTGGGTGCAG
AAGGTAGCAGCCTGTTTCAGTTTGGTAGCCTGAATAGCGTTCTGCCGAAAAAACTGGGTTATACCAAAAA
TGTTACCTCGCCGTTTGGCAAAAGCAACATTAGCAGTAAAGGTGGTAATCTGAGCGTGGGTTTTTTCAAA
CAGCTGCTGGAATGGTTTCATCTGGGTCAAGCACAGCTGGATGCCGGTGGTAGCATTGAAGGTAATACCG
AATATCGTTTTGATGGTGTTACCACACGTCTGGCAGAACCGATTAAAATCCTGGCAGCACTGAACGATGC
AGGTATTGCACCGGCAAAATTTGGTGAAAAAATTCTGGCCGAAGGCAAAATCTATGTTGCCTATGAAGTT
CTGTATGCCACCACCGTTAAACTGATTAAAGGTGGCGCAATTAAAGGCGACTTTAAAATCGAAGTTAGCG
CCAATGAAATTGCAAGCGCAAATGCAGATGCAAAAGCCGAAGGTAAAAATGATGAGGATAGCATCTATAC
AGAAGATCGTCCGGTTGCATTTGCCTTTCGTCTGGCCCAGCTGCTGTATGAAGCAAATAAACATGAATAT
GCCCTGAACTGGGTGAAAGTGAGCGCAGCAGGTTTTAGCGAAGATGAACCGGAACGTATTCTGGCAGCAA
AAGGTCAGGTTCTGAAAGTTGCAGATAAACCGAGCCGTAGCTGATAAGCGGCCGCTGCTAACAAAGCCCG
AAAGGAAGCTGAGTTGGCTGCTGCCACCGCTGAGCAATAACTAGCATAACCCCTTGGGGCCTCTAAACGG
GTCTTGAGGGGTTTTTTGCTGAAAGGAGGAACTATATCCGGATATCCCGCAAGAGGCCCGGCAGTACCGG
CATAACCAAGCCTATGCCTACAGCATCCAGGGTGACGGTGCCGAGGATGACGATGAGTGCATTGTTAGAT
TTCATACACGGTGCCTGACTGCGTTAGCAATTTAACTGTGATAAACTACCGCATTAAAGCTTATCGATGA
Features (pLannotate 1.2.2; 20 found; start..end, strand, type, name):
    124..228     +  promoter       AmpR promoter: bla
    229..1089    +  CDS            AmpR: β-lactamase; bla; confers resistance to ampicillin, carbenicillin, and related antibiotics
   1260..1848    +  rep_origin     ori: high-copy-number ColE1/pMB1/pBR322/pUC origin of replication
   2034..2173    -  misc_feature   bom: basis of mobility region from pBR322
   2275..2466    -  CDS            rop: Rop protein, which maintains plasmids at low copy number; rop
   2483..2863    +  CDS            YPB1_ECOLX: Protein predicted: Swiss-Prot protein existence level 4. From Escherichia coli.
   3105..3729    -  CDS            TcR (fragment): tetracycline efflux protein; tet; confers resistance to tetracycline
   3744..3765    -  protein_bind   CAP binding site: CAP binding activates transcription in the presence of cAMP. E. coli catabolite activator protein
   3778..4859    -  CDS            lacI: lac repressor; lacI; The lac repressor binds to the lac operator to inhibit transcription in E. coli. This inhibition can be relieved by adding lactose or isopropyl-β-D-thiogalactopyranoside (IPTG).
   4860..4937    -  promoter       lacI promoter: lacI
   4945..5224    -  CDS            TcR (fragment): tetracycline efflux protein; tet; confers resistance to tetracycline
   5246..5264    +  promoter       T7 promoter: promoter for bacteriophage T7 RNA polymerase
   5265..5289    +  protein_bind   lac operator: The lac repressor binds to the lac operator to inhibit transcription in E. coli. This inhibition can be relieved by adding lactose or isopropyl-β-D-thiogalactopyranoside (IPTG). lac repressor encoded by lacI
   5305..5327    +  RBS            RBS: efficient ribosome binding site from bacteriophage T7 gene 10 (Olins and Rangwala, 1989)
   5347..5364    +  CDS            6xHis: 6xHis affinity tag
   5370..5621    +  CDS            SUMO2 (fragment): human small ubiquitin-related modifier 2
   6423..6473    +  CDS            SET1 (fragment): solubility-enhancement tag derived from T7 phage gene 10B
   6481..6528    +  terminator     T7 terminator: transcription terminator for bacteriophage T7 RNA polymerase
   6551..6655    -  CDS            TcR (fragment): tetracycline efflux protein; tet; confers resistance to tetracycline
   6703..11      -  promoter       tet promoter (across the origin): E. coli promoter for tetracycline efflux protein gene
