[The description below was written by a language model from this plasmid's Addgene catalogue record and pLannotate feature annotations shown in this document.]
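Description:
pETSUMO2_Rhodoplanes-bGSDM is a bacterial expression plasmid built on a custom pET-style backbone (pETSUMO2) for producing the bacterial gasdermin (bGSDM) of Rhodoplanes sp. Z2-YC6860 in E. coli. It is maintained through a ColE1/pBR322-type origin accompanied by the rop gene and the bom mobility region, which fits the low copy number listed in the record, and is selected with ampicillin via a bla (β-lactamase) cassette. Several disrupted fragments of the tetracycline efflux gene and its promoter flank the expression region and the lacI gene. These appear to be nonfunctional remnants of the pBR322 ancestry, and tetracycline is not listed as a selection.

The expression cassette has a T7 promoter followed by a lac operator, the T7 gene 10 ribosome binding site, a 6xHis tag, human SUMO2, the roughly 790 bp bGSDM coding sequence inserted by Gibson assembly, and a T7 terminator. The plasmid-borne lacI supplies repressor, so transcription is held off until IPTG induction in a host that provides T7 RNA polymerase. The gasdermin insert itself is not annotated in the feature table, but it corresponds to the unannotated gap between SUMO2 and the terminator. The short "SET1" hit just upstream of the terminator is probably a match to backbone sequence, and the record does not describe any C-terminal tag. The native initiator methionine has been removed, so cleavage of the SUMO2 tag leaves a single serine scar at the N terminus. The 6xHis-SUMO2 fusion allows affinity purification and subsequent tag removal. The plasmid is thus suited to making recombinant bGSDM, and its associated publication concerns bacterial gasdermins and cell death.
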