Addgene plasmid #212129: pETSUMO2_Rhodoplanes-bGSDM
Purpose: For expression of the bacterial gasdermin (bGSDM) encoded by a Rhodoplanes species. Protein is expressed with an N-terminal SUMO2 tag.
Depositing lab: Philip Kranzusch. Depositing organization: Dana-Farber Cancer Institute. Publication: Bacterial gasdermins reveal an ancient mechanism of cell death. Johnson AG, Wein T, Mayer ML, Duncan-Lowey B, Yirmiya E, Oppenheimer-Shaanan Y, Amitai G, Sorek R, Kranzusch PJ. Science. 2022 Jan 14;375(6577):221-225. doi: 10.1126/science.abj8432. Epub 2022 Jan 13. PubMed 35025633.
Backbone
  Vector backbone: pETSUMO2
  Backbone manufacturer: custom
  Backbone size w/o insert (bp): 5932
  Total vector size (bp): 6724
  Vector type: Bacterial Expression
Growth in bacteria
  Bacterial resistance: Ampicillin, 100 μg/mL
  Growth temperature: 37°C
  Growth strain: DH5alpha
  Copy number: Low Copy
Gene/Insert
  Gene/Insert name: Rhodoplanes bGSDM (alt name: Rhodoplanes bacterial gasdermin)
  Species: Rhodoplanes sp. Z2-YC6860
  Insert size (bp): 792
  Mutation: N-terminal methionine deleted and replaced by single serine scar after SUMO2 tag cleavage.
  GenBank ID: NZ_CP007440.1
  Promoter: T7
  Tag / fusion protein: 6xHis-SUMO2 (N terminal on backbone)
  Cloning method: Gibson Cloning
  Sequencing primers: 5′ GACGGGCAACCAATCAATGAAACAG; 3′ TATGCTAGTTATTGCTCAGCGGTG
Terms and licenses: Academic/Nonprofit Terms; Industry Terms: Not Available to Industry
How to cite: pETSUMO2_Rhodoplanes-bGSDM was a gift from Philip Kranzusch (Addgene plasmid # 212129 ; http://n2t.net/addgene:212129 ; RRID:Addgene_212129)
